>Addgene plasmid #142569 | TFORF0245 | addgene full sequence | sequence record 395971 | Addgene NGS Result
TTAATGTAGTCTTATGCAATACTCTTGTAGTCTTGCAACATGGTAACGATGAGTTAGCAACATGCCTTAC
AAGGAGAGAAAAAGCACCGTGCATGCCGATTGGTGGAAGTAAGGTGGTACGATCGTGCCTTATTAGGAAG
GCAACAGACGGGTCTGACATGGATTGGACGAACCACTGAATTGCCGCATTGCAGAGATATTGTATTTAAG
TGCCTAGCTCGATACATAAACGGGTCTCTCTGGTTAGACCAGATCTGAGCCTGGGAGCTCTCTGGCTAAC
TAGGGAACCCACTGCTTAAGCCTCAATAAAGCTTGCCTTGAGTGCTTCAAGTAGTGTGTGCCCGTCTGTT
GTGTGACTCTGGTAACTAGAGATCCCTCAGACCCTTTTAGTCAGTGTGGAAAATCTCTAGCAGTGGCGCC
CGAACAGGGACTTGAAAGCGAAAGGGAAACCAGAGGAGCTCTCTCGACGCAGGACTCGGCTTGCTGAAGC
GCGCACGGCAAGAGGCGAGGGGCGGCGACTGGTGAGTACGCCAAAAATTTTGACTAGCGGAGGCTAGAAG
GAGAGAGATGGGTGCGAGAGCGTCAGTATTAAGCGGGGGAGAATTAGATCGCGATGGGAAAAAATTCGGT
TAAGGCCAGGGGGAAAGAAAAAATATAAATTAAAACATATAGTATGGGCAAGCAGGGAGCTAGAACGATT
CGCAGTTAATCCTGGCCTGTTAGAAACATCAGAAGGCTGTAGACAAATACTGGGACAGCTACAACCATCC
CTTCAGACAGGATCAGAAGAACTTAGATCATTATATAATACAGTAGCAACCCTCTATTGTGTGCATCAAA
GGATAGAGATAAAAGACACCAAGGAAGCTTTAGACAAGATAGAGGAAGAGCAAAACAAAAGTAAGACCAC
CGCACAGCAAGCGGCCGCTGATCTTCAGACCTGGAGGAGGAGATATGAGGGACAATTGGAGAAGTGAATT
ATATAAATATAAAGTAGTAAAAATTGAACCATTAGGAGTAGCACCCACCAAGGCAAAGAGAAGAGTGGTG
CAGAGAGAAAAAAGAGCAGTGGGAATAGGAGCTTTGTTCCTTGGGTTCTTGGGAGCAGCAGGAAGCACTA
TGGGCGCAGCGTCAATGACGCTGACGGTACAGGCCAGACAATTATTGTCTGGTATAGTGCAGCAGCAGAA
CAATTTGCTGAGGGCTATTGAGGCGCAACAGCATCTGTTGCAACTCACAGTCTGGGGCATCAAGCAGCTC
CAGGCAAGAATCCTGGCTGTGGAAAGATACCTAAAGGATCAACAGCTCCTGGGGATTTGGGGTTGCTCTG
GAAAACTCATTTGCACCACTGCTGTGCCTTGGAATGCTAGTTGGAGTAATAAATCTCTGGAACAGATTTG
GAATCACACGACCTGGATGGAGTGGGACAGAGAAATTAACAATTACACAAGCTTAATACACTCCTTAATT
GAAGAATCGCAAAACCAGCAAGAAAAGAATGAACAAGAATTATTGGAATTAGATAAATGGGCAAGTTTGT
GGAATTGGTTTAACATAACAAATTGGCTGTGGTATATAAAATTATTCATAATGATAGTAGGAGGCTTGGT
AGGTTTAAGAATAGTTTTTGCTGTACTTTCTATAGTGAATAGAGTTAGGCAGGGATATTCACCATTATCG
TTTCAGACCCACCTCCCAACCCCGAGGGGACCCATGCATTGCATCTCAATTAGTCAGCAACCAGGTGTGG
AAAGTCCCCAGGCTCCCCAGCAGGCAGAAGTATGCAAAGCATGCGTCTCAATTAGTCAGCAACCATAGTC
CCGCCCCTAACTCCGCCCATCCCGCCCCTAACTCCGCCCAGTTCCGCCCATTCTCCGCCCCATGGCTGAC
TAATTTTTTTTATTTATGCAGAGGCCGAGGCCGCCTCGGCCTCTGAGCTATTCCAGAAGTAGTGAGGAGG
CTTTTTTGGAGGCCTAGGCTTTTGCAAAAAGCTTTCTAGAGGTACCACCGGAGCTTACCATGACCGAGTA
CAAGCCCACGGTGCGCCTCGCCACCCGCGACGACGTCCCCAGGGCCGTACGCACCCTCGCCGCCGCGTTC
GCCGACTACCCCGCCACGCGCCACACCGTCGATCCGGACCGCCACATCGAGCGGGTCACCGAGCTGCAAG
AACTCTTCCTCACGCGCGTCGGGCTCGACATCGGCAAGGTGTGGGTCGCGGACGACGGCGCCGCCGTGGC
GGTCTGGACCACGCCGGAGAGCGTCGAAGCGGGGGCGGTGTTCGCCGAGATCGGCCCGCGCATGGCCGAG
TTGAGCGGTTCCCGGCTGGCCGCGCAGCAACAGATGGAAGGCCTCCTGGCGCCGCACCGGCCCAAGGAGC
CCGCGTGGTTCCTGGCCACCGTCGGCGTCTCGCCCGACCACCAGGGCAAGGGTCTGGGCAGCGCCGTCGT
GCTCCCCGGAGTGGAGGCGGCCGAGCGCGCCGGGGTGCCCGCCTTCCTGGAGACCTCCGCGCCCCGCAAC
CTCCCCTTCTACGAGCGGCTCGGCTTCACCGTCACCGCCGACGTCGAGGTGCCCGAAGGACCGCGCACCT
GGTGCATGACCCGCAAGCCCGGTGCCAGTTAACGAATTCTAGATCTTGAGACAAATGGCAGTATTCATCC
ACAATTTTAAAAGAAAAGGGGGGATTGGGGGGTACAGTGCAGGGGAAAGAATAGTAGACATAATAGCAAC
AGACATACAAACTAAAGAATTACAAAAACAAATTACAAAAATTCAAAATTTTCGGGTTTATTACAGGGAC
AGCAGAGATCCACTTTGGCGCCGGCTCGAGGCCTGCAGGTGCAAAGATGGATAAAGTTTTAAACAGAGAG
GAATCTTTGCAGCTAATGGACCTTCTAGGTCTTGAAAGGAGTGGGAATTGGCTCCGGTGCCCGTCAGTGG
GCAGAGCGCACATCGCCCACAGTCCCCGAGAAGTTGGGGGGAGGGGTCGGCAATTGAACCGGTGCCTAGA
GAAGGTGGCGCGGGGTAAACTGGGAAAGTGATGTCGTGTACTGGCTCCGCCTTTTTCCCGAGGGTGGGGG
AGAACCGTATATAAGTGCAGTAGTCGCCGTGAACGTTCTTTTTCGCAACGGGTTTGCCGCCAGAACACAG
GTAAGTGCCGTGTGTGGTTCCCGCGGGCCTGGCCTCTTTACGGGTTATGGCCCTTGCGTGCCTTGAATTA
CTTCCACCTGGCTGCAGTACGTGATTCTTGATCCCGAGCTTCGGGTTGGAAGTGGGTGGGAGAGTTCGAG
GCCTTGCGCTTAAGGAGCCCCTTCGCCTCGTGCTTGAGTTGAGGCCTGGCCTGGGCGCTGGGGCCGCCGC
GTGCGAATCTGGTGGCACCTTCGCGCCTGTCTCGCTGCTTTCGATAAGTCTCTAGCCATTTAAAATTTTT
GATGACCTGCTGCGACGCTTTTTTTCTGGCAAGATAGTCTTGTAAATGCGGGCCAAGATCTGCACACTGG
TATTTCGGTTTTTGGGGCCGCGGGCGGCGACGGGGCCCGTGCGTCCCAGCGCACATGTTCGGCGAGGCGG
GGCCTGCGAGCGCGGCCACCGAGAATCGGACGGGGGTAGTCTCAAGCTGGCCGGCCTGCTCTGGTGCCTG
GCCTCGCGCCGCCGTGTATCGCCCCGCCCTGGGCGGCAAGGCTGGCCCGGTCGGCACCAGTTGCGTGAGC
GGAAAGATGGCCGCTTCCCGGCCCTGCTGCAGGGAGCTCAAAATGGAGGACGCGGCGCTCGGGAGAGCGG
GCGGGTGAGTCACCCACACAAAGGAAAAGGGCCTTTCCGTCCTCAGCCGTCGCTTCATGTGACTCCACGG
AGTACCGGGCGCCGTCCAGGCACCTCGATTAGTTCTCGAGCTTTTGGAGTACGTCGTCTTTAGGTTGGGG
GGAGGGGTTTTATGCGATGGAGTTTCCCCACACTGAGTGGGTGGAGACTGAAGTTAGGCCAGCTTGGCAC
TTGATGTAATTCTCCTTGGAATTTGCCCTTTTTGAGTTTGGATCTTGGTTCATTCTCAAGCCTCAGACAG
TGGTTCAAAGTTTTTTTCTTCCATTTCAGGTGTCGTGAGGCTAGCACCGCCACCATGGCCGCTGCCGCCG
TCACCCGCGGGACCCCGGGAGAAAACAGCCACCACCTGAAGATCTTTCTCCCCAAGAAGCTGCTGGAGTG
TCTTCCTCGCTGCCCGCTGCTGCCTCCAGAGAGGCTACGGTGGAATACAAATGAGGAGATTGCATCCTAC
CTGATCACCTTTGAGAAGCATGATGAGTGGCTGTCTTGTGCCCCAAAGACAAGGCCTCAGAATGGCTCCA
TCATCCTCTACAATCGCAAGAAGGTGAAATATCGGAAGGATGGTTACCTCTGGAAGAAGCGGAAGGATGG
GAAGACCACCCGAGAGGACCACATGAAGCTGAAGGTCCAGGGCATGGAGTGTCTCTATGGCTGCTACGTT
CACTCTTCCATCGTCCCCACATTCCATCGGCGCTGCTACTGGCTGCTCCAGAACCCTGACATCGTCCTTG
TGCACTACCTGAACGTCCCAGCCCTGGAGGACTGTGGAAAGGGCTGCAGCCCCATCTTTTGTTCCATCAG
CAGCGACCGTCGAGAGTGGCTGAAGTGGTCCCGGGAGGAGTTGTTGGGACAGCTGAAGCCCATGTTTCAT
GGCATCAAGTGGAGCTGCGGGAATGGAACAGAAGAGTTCTCTGTAGAACACCTGGTGCAGCAGATTTTGG
ACACCCACCCAACCAAGCCTGCTCCCCGAACCCACGCCTGTCTCTGCAGTGGGGGGCTTGGTTCTGGGAG
CCTTACCCACAAATGCAGCAGCACGAAACACCGCATCATCTCTCCCAAAGTGGAGCCCCGAGCTTTAACC
CTGACCTCTATCCCCCACGCTCACCCCCCAGAGCCTCCTCCACTGATAGCCCCACTTCCCCCAGAGCTCC
CCAAGGCACACACCTCCCCATCTTCTTCCTCTTCTTCCTCCTCATCAGGTTTTGCAGAGCCCCTAGAAAT
CAGACCTAGCCCTCCCACTTCTCGAGGGGGTTCTTCAAGAGGAGGCACTGCTATCCTCCTCCTGACAGGA
CTGGAGCAGCGGGCTGGAGGCTTGACGCCCACCAGGCACTTGGCTCCACAGGCTGATCCTAGGCCTTCCA
TGAGTTTGGCAGTGGTTGTAGGCACTGAGCCTTCTGCCCCACCAGCTCCTCCCAGTCCTGCCTTTGACCC
TGATCGTTTTCTCAACAGCCCCCAGAGGGGCCAGACATATGGAGGGGGGCAGGGAGTAAGCCCAGACTTC
CCCGAGGCAGAGGCCGCTCATACCCCCTGTTCTGCCCTAGAGCCTGCTGCTGCCCTGGAGCCCCAGGCAG
CTGCTCGGGGTCCCCCACCACAGTCAGTAGCAGGTGGGAGAAGAGGAAACTGCTTCTTCATCCAAGATGA
TGACAGTGGGGAGGAGCTCAAGGGTCACGGGGCTGCCCCACCCATACCTTCACCCCCTCCCTCACCCCCA
CCCTCACCTGCCCCCTTGGAGCCGTCAAGCAGGGTAGGAAGAGGAGAGGCCTTGTTTGGAGGACCTGTTG
GGGCCAGTGAACTGGAGCCCTTCAGTCTTTCATCATTCCCAGACCTTATGGGAGAACTCATCAGTGACGA
AGCTCCAAGCATCCCTGCTCCGACCCCCCAGCTGTCTCCTGCTCTTAGCACCATCACAGACTTCTCCCCA
GAGTGGTCCTACCCAGAGGGTGGGGTCAAGGTGCTCATCACAGGTCCTTGGACCGAAGCCGCCGAGCATT
ACTCCTGTGTCTTTGATCACATCGCAGTGCCAGCCTCACTTGTCCAGCCTGGTGTCTTACGCTGCTACTG
TCCCGCCCATGAGGTAGGGCTGGTGTCTTTGCAGGTGGCAGGGCGGGAGGGGCCCCTTTCTGCTTCTGTG
CTCTTTGAGTATCGAGCCCGCCGATTCCTGTCTCTGCCTAGTACTCAACTTGACTGGCTGTCACTGGACG
ACAACCAGTTCCGGATGTCCATACTAGAGCGACTGGAGCAGATGGAGAAGCGGATGGCAGAGATCGCAGC
AGCTGGGCAGGTGCCTTGCCAGGGTCCTGATGCTCCTCCAGTTCAGGATGAAGGCCAGGGGCCTGGGTTC
GAAGCACGGGTAGTGGTCTTGGTAGAAAGCATGATCCCACGCTCCACCTGGAAGGGTCCTGAACGTCTGG
CCCATGGAAGCCCCTTCCGGGGCATGAGCCTTCTGCACCTGGCTGCTGCCCAGGGCTATGCCCGCCTCAT
CGAGACCCTGAGCCAGTGGCGGAGTGTGGAGACTGGAAGCTTGGACTTAGAGCAGGAGGTTGACCCGCTC
AACGTGGATCATTTCTCTTGCACCCCTCTGATGTGGGCTTGTGCCCTGGGACACCTGGAAGCTGCTGTGC
TCCTTTTCCGTTGGAACCGACAGGCACTGAGCATTCCCGACTCTCTGGGCCGTCTGCCATTGTCTGTGGC
TCATTCCCGGGGTCATGTGCGCCTTGCCCGCTGCCTTGAGGAACTACAGAGACAGGAGCCTTCGGTGGAG
CCCCCATTTGCCCTATCGCCACCCTCCTCCAGCCCAGACACTGGTCTGAGCAGCGTCTCCTCGCCCTCGG
AGCTGTCGGATGGCACCTTTTCCGTCACGTCAGCCTATTCTAGTGCCCCAGATGGCAGTCCCCCCCCTGC
ACCTCTGCCAGCCTCTGAGATGACTATGGAGGACATGGCCCCAGGCCAGCTTTCCTCTGGTGTCCCAGAA
GCCCCCCTACTCCTCATGGACTATGAGGCTACCAACTCCAAGGGGCCCCTCTCCTCCCTTCCTGCCCTCC
CACCAGCTTCAGATGATGGGGCTGCTCCAGAGGACGCTGACAGCCCACAGGCTGTGGATGTGATCCCGGT
GGACATGATCTCACTAGCCAAGCAGATCATCGAAGCCACACCGGAGCGGATTAAACGAGAGGACTTCGTG
GGGCTGCCCGAGGCTGGAGCCTCAATGCGGGAGCGGACAGGGGCTGTGGGGCTCAGTGAGACCATGTCCT
GGCTGGCCAGCTACCTGGAGAATGTGGACCATTTCCCCAGCTCAACCCCTCCCAGCGAACTGCCCTTTGA
GCGAGGTCGCCTGGCTGTCCCTTCAGCACCCTCCTGGGCAGAGTTTCTCTCTGCATCCACCAGTGGCAAG
ATGGAAAGTGATTTTGCCCTGCTGACACTATCAGATCACGAGCAGCGGGAACTGTATGAGGCTGCCCGAG
TCATCCAGACGGCCTTCCGAAAGTACAAGGGCCGGCGGCTGAAGGAGCAGCAGGAGGTAGCAGCAGCTGT
AATCCAGCGCTGTTACCGGAAGTACAAGCAGTTTGCACTCTATAAGAAGATGACCCAGGCGGCCATCCTG
ATCCAGAGCAAGTTCCGAAGCTACTATGAACAGAAGCGATTTCAGCAGAGCCGCCGAGCGGCTGTGCTCA
TCCAGCAGCACTACCGCTCCTACCGCCGCAGGCCCGGCCCTCCCCACCGGACTTCGGCCACCCTGCCTGC
CCGCAACAAAGGCTCCTTTCTCACCAAGAAGCAGGACCAGGCAGCCCGGAAGATCATGAGATTCCTGCGG
CGCTGCCGACACAGGATGAGGGAACTGAAGCAGAACCAGGAGCTGGAAGGGCTTCCCCAGCCGGGACTGG
CCACATAGTAATGAACTAGTCCGTAACTTGAAAGTATTTCGATTTCTTGGCTTTATATATCTTGTGGAAA
GGACGATGAGCAACCGGCAACCTATTGCATACGCGTTAAGTCGACAATCAACCTCTGGATTACAAAATTT
GTGAAAGATTGACTGGTATTCTTAACTATGTTGCTCCTTTTACGCTATGTGGATACGCTGCTTTAATGCC
TTTGTATCATGCTATTGCTTCCCGTATGGCTTTCATTTTCTCCTCCTTGTATAAATCCTGGTTGCTGTCT
CTTTATGAGGAGTTGTGGCCCGTTGTCAGGCAACGTGGCGTGGTGTGCACTGTGTTTGCTGACGCAACCC
CCACTGGTTGGGGCATTGCCACCACCTGTCAGCTCCTTTCCGGGACTTTCGCTTTCCCCCTCCCTATTGC
CACGGCGGAACTCATCGCCGCCTGCCTTGCCCGCTGCTGGACAGGGGCTCGGCTGTTGGGCACTGACAAT
TCCGTGGTGTTGTCGGGGAAATCATCGTCCTTTCCTTGGCTGCTCGCCTGTGTTGCCACCTGGATTCTGC
GCGGGACGTCCTTCTGCTACGTCCCTTCGGCCCTCAATCCAGCGGACCTTCCTTCCCGCGGCCTGCTGCC
GGCTCTGCGGCCTCTTCCGCGTCTTCGCCTTCGCCCTCAGACGAGTCGGATCTCCCTTTGGGCCGCCTCC
CCGCGTCGACTTTAAGACCAATGACTTACAAGGCAGCTGTAGATCTTAGCCACTTTTTAAAAGAAAAGGG
GGGACTGGAAGGGCTAATTCACTCCCAACGAAGACAAGATCTGCTTTTTGCTTGTACTGGGTCTCTCTGG
TTAGACCAGATCTGAGCCTGGGAGCTCTCTGGCTAACTAGGGAACCCACTGCTTAAGCCTCAATAAAGCT
TGCCTTGAGTGCTTCAAGTAGTGTGTGCCCGTCTGTTGTGTGACTCTGGTAACTAGAGATCCCTCAGACC
CTTTTAGTCAGTGTGGAAAATCTCTAGCAGTACGTATAGTAGTTCATGTCATCTTATTATTCAGTATTTA
TAACTTGCAAAGAAATGAATATCAGAGAGTGAGAGGAACTTGTTTATTGCAGCTTATAATGGTTACAAAT
AAAGCAATAGCATCACAAATTTCACAAATAAAGCATTTTTTTCACTGCATTCTAGTTGTGGTTTGTCCAA
ACTCATCAATGTATCTTATCATGTCTGGCTCTAGCTATCCCGCCCCTAACTCCGCCCATCCCGCCCCTAA
CTCCGCCCAGTTCCGCCCATTCTCCGCCCCATGGCTGACTAATTTTTTTTATTTATGCAGAGGCCGAGGC
CGCCTCGGCCTCTGAGCTATTCCAGAAGTAGTGAGGAGGCTTTTTTGGAGGCCTAGGGACGTACCCAATT
CGCCCTATAGTGAGTCGTATTACGCGCGCTCACTGGCCGTCGTTTTACAACGTCGTGACTGGGAAAACCC
TGGCGTTACCCAACTTAATCGCCTTGCAGCACATCCCCCTTTCGCCAGCTGGCGTAATAGCGAAGAGGCC
CGCACCGATCGCCCTTCCCAACAGTTGCGCAGCCTGAATGGCGAATGGG
[124 nt withheld, positions 9290-9413]
C
[91 nt withheld, positions 9415-9505]
A
[49 nt withheld, positions 9507-9555]
CCTTTGACGTTGGAGTCCACGTTCTTT
[37 nt withheld, positions 9583-9619]
ACCCTATCTCGGTCTATTCTTTTGATTTATAAGGGATTTTGCCGATTTCGGCCTATTGGTTAAAAAATGA
GCTGATTTAACAAAAATTTAACGCGAATTTTAACAAAATATTAACGCTTACAATTTAGGTGGCACTTTTC
GGGGAAATGTGCGCGGAACCCCTATTTGTTTATTTTTCTAAATACATTCAAATATGTATCCGCTCATGAG
ACAATAACCCTGATAAATGCTTCAATAATATTGAAAAAGGAAGAGTATGAGTATTCAACATTTCCGTGTC
GCCCTTATTCCCTTTTTTGCGGCATTTTGCCTTCCTGTTTTTGCTCACCCAGAAACGCTGGTGAAAGTAA
AAGATGCTGAAGATCAGTTGGGTGCACGAGTGGGTTACATCGAACTGGATCTCAACAGCGGTAAGATCCT
TGAGAGTTTTCGCCCCGAAGAACGTTTTCCAATGATGAGCACTTTTAAAGTTCTGCTATGTGGCGCGGTA
TTATCCCGTATTGACGCCGGGCAAGAGCAACTCGGTCGCCGCATACACTATTCTCAGAATGACTTGGTTG
AGTACTCACCAGTCACAGAAAAGCATCTTACGGATGGCATGACAGTAAGAGAATTATGCAGTGCTGCCAT
AACCATGAGTGATAACACTGCGGCCAACTTACTTCTGACAACGATCGGAGGACCGAAGGAGCTAACCGCT
TTTTTGCACAACATGGGGGATCATGTAACTCGCCTTGATCGTTGGGAACCGGAGCTGAATGAAGCCATAC
CAAACGACGAGCGTGACACCACGATGCCTGTAGCAATGGCAACAACGTTGCGCAAACTATTAACTGGCGA
ACTACTTACTCTAGCTTCCCGGCAACAATTAATAGACTGGATGGAGGCGGATAAAGTTGCAGGACCACTT
CTGCGCTCGGCCCTTCCGGCTGGCTGGTTTATTGCTGATAAATCTGGAGCCGGTGAGCGTGGGTCTCGCG
GTATCATTGCAGCACTGGGGCCAGATGGTAAGCCCTCCCGTATCGTAGTTATCTACACGACGGGGAGTCA
GGCAACTATGGATGAACGAAATAGACAGATCGCTGAGATAGGTGCCTCACTGATTAAGCATTGGTAACTG
TCAGACCAAGTTTACTCATATATACTTTAGATTGATTTAAAACTTCATTTTTAATTTAAAAGGATCTAGG
TGAAGATCCTTTTTGATAATCTCATGACCAAAATCCCTTAACGTGAGTTTTCGTTCCACTGAGCGTCAGA
CCCCGTAGAAAAGATCAAAGGATCTTCTTGAGATCCTTTTTTTCTGCGCGTAATCTGCTGCTTGCAAACA
AAAAAACCACCGCTACCAGCGGTGGTTTGTTTGCCGGATCAAGAGCTACCAACTCTTTTTCCGAAGGTAA
CTGGCTTCAGCAGAGCGCAGATACCAAATACTGTTCTTCTAGTGTAGCCGTAGTTAGGCCACCACTTCAA
GAACTCTGTAGCACCGCCTACATACCTCGCTCTGCTAATCCTGTTACCAGTGGCTGCTGCCAGTGGCGAT
AAGTCGTGTCTTACCGGGTTGGACTCAAGACGATAGTTACCGGATAAGGCGCAGCGGTCGGGCTGAACGG
GGGGTTCGTGCACACAGCCCAGCTTGGAGCGAACGACCTACACCGAACTGAGATACCTACAGCGTGAGCT
ATGAGAAAGCGCCACGCTTCCCGAAGGGAGAAAGGCGGACAGGTATCCGGTAAGCGGCAGGGTCGGAACA
GGAGAGCGCACGAGGGAGCTTCCAGGGGGAAACGCCTGGTATCTTTATAGTCCTGTCGGGTTTCGCCACC
TCTGACTTGAGCGTCGATTTTTGTGATGCTCGTCAGGGGGGCGGAGCCTATGGAAAAACGCCAGCAACGC
GGCCTTTTTACGGTTCCTGGCCTTTTGCTGGCCTTTTGCTCACATGTTCTTTCCTGCGTTATCCCCTGAT
TCTGTGGATAACCGTATTACCGCCTTTGAGTGAGCTGATACCGCTCGCCGCAGCCGAACGACCGAGCGCA
GCGAGTCAGTGAGCGAGGAAGCGGAAGAGCGCCCAATACGCAAACCGCCTCTCCCCGCGCGTTGGCCGAT
TCATTAATGCAGCTGGCACGACAGGTTTCCCGACTGGAAAGCGGGCAGTGAGCGCAACGCAATTAATGTG
AGTTAGCTCACTCATTAGGCACCCCAGGCTTTACACTTTATGCTTCCGGCTCGTATGTTGTGTGGAATTG
TGAGCGGATAACAATTTCACACAGGAAACAGCTATGACCATGATTACGCCAAGCGCGCAATTAACCCTCA
CTAAAGGGAACAAAAGCTGGAGCTGCAAGC
Features (pLannotate 1.2.2; 31 found; start..end, strand, type, name):
      5..231     +  promoter       RSV promoter: Rous sarcoma virus enhancer/promoter
    232..412     +  LTR            5' LTR (truncated): truncated 5' long terminal repeat (LTR) from HIV-1
    459..584     +  misc_feature   HIV-1 Ψ: packaging signal of human immunodeficiency virus type 1
    568..931     +  CDS            HIV-1 gag (fragment): gag protein from human immunodeficiency virus 1; gag
   1077..1310    +  misc_feature   RRE: The Rev response element (RRE) of HIV-1 allows for Rev-dependent mRNA export from the nucleus to the cytoplasm.
   1687..1713    +  CDS            Rev (fragment): human immunodeficiency virus 1 (HIV-1) Rev protein; rev; enhances nuclear export of unspliced and incompletely spliced viral mRNAs
   1720..1743    +  promoter       SV40 promoter (fragment): SV40 early promoter
   1744..1815    +  promoter       SV40 promoter (fragment): SV40 enhancer and early promoter
   1839..1974    +  rep_origin     SV40 ori: SV40 origin of replication
   2020..2616    +  CDS            PuroR (fragment): puromycin N-acetyltransferase; pac from Streptomyces; confers resistance to puromycin
   2665..2782    +  misc_feature   cPPT/CTS: central polypurine tract and central termination sequence of HIV-1
   2847..2913    +  CDS            small t antigen (fragment): SV40 (simian virus 40) small t antigen
   2920..4098    +  promoter       EF-1α promoter: strong constitutive promoter for human elongation factor EF-1α
   4151..7705    +  CDS            CAMTA2: CMTA2_HUMAN - Also known as KIAA0909. Experimental evidence at protein level: Swiss-Prot protein existence level 1. Transcription activator. May act as tumor suppressor. From Homo sapiens (Human).
   7721..7774    +  promoter       U6 promoter (fragment): RNA polymerase III promoter for human U6 snRNA
   7816..8404    +  misc_feature   WPRE: woodchuck hepatitis virus posttranscriptional regulatory element
   8455..8474    +  misc_feature   cPPT/CTS (fragment): central polypurine tract and central termination sequence of HIV-1
   8476..8709    +  LTR            3' LTR (ΔU3): self-inactivating 3' long terminal repeat (LTR) from HIV-1
   8787..8908    +  polyA_signal   SV40 poly(A) signal: SV40 polyadenylation signal
   8948..9083    +  rep_origin     SV40 ori: SV40 origin of replication
   9104..9122    -  promoter       T7 promoter: promoter for bacteriophage T7 RNA polymerase
   9130..9285    +  CDS            lacZα (fragment): LacZα fragment of β-galactosidase; lacZ fragment
   9290..9718    +  rep_origin     f1 ori (sequence partly withheld): f1 bacteriophage origin of replication; arrow indicates direction of (+) strand synthesis
   9771..9875    +  promoter       AmpR promoter: bla
   9876..10736   +  CDS            AmpR: β-lactamase; bla; confers resistance to ampicillin, carbenicillin, and related antibiotics
  10907..11495   +  rep_origin     ori: high-copy-number ColE1/pMB1/pBR322/pUC origin of replication
  11678..11770   +  CDS            lacI (fragment): lac repressor; lacI; The lac repressor binds to the lac operator to inhibit transcription in E. coli. This inhibition can be relieved by adding lactose or isopropyl-β-D-thiogalactopyranoside (IPTG).
  11783..11804   +  protein_bind   CAP binding site: CAP binding activates transcription in the presence of cAMP. E. coli catabolite activator protein
  11819..11849   +  promoter       lac promoter: promoter for the E. coli lac operon
  11853..11875   +  protein_bind   lac operator (fragment): The lac repressor binds to the lac operator to inhibit transcription in E. coli. This inhibition can be relieved by adding lactose or isopropyl-β-D-thiogalactopyranoside (IPTG). lac repressor encoded by lacI
  11918..11936   +  promoter       T3 promoter: promoter for bacteriophage T3 RNA polymerase
