[The description below was written by a language model from this plasmid's Addgene catalogue record and pLannotate feature annotations shown in this document.]
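Description:
TFORF0245 is a lentiviral mammalian expression plasmid built on the pLX_TRC317 backbone and belongs to a barcoded collection of transcription factor open reading frames. It carries human CAMTA2, a calmodulin-binding transcription activator, as a synthesized ORF corresponding to a specific RefSeq/Ensembl isoform. The plasmid is propagated in E. coli through a high-copy ColE1/pUC-type origin with ampicillin selection from the β-lactamase gene; an f1 origin and remnants of a lac/lacZα cloning region with T3 and T7 promoters are also present in the bacterial portion. Because of the repeated LTR sequences, the depositor cautions that recombination can occur and recommends a recombination-suppressing strain.

The viral cassette follows a third-generation, self-inactivating design. An RSV promoter fused to a truncated HIV-1 5' LTR drives genomic RNA production in packaging cells, followed by the Ψ packaging signal with a gag fragment and the RRE for Rev-dependent export. The cPPT/CTS lies further downstream, after the puromycin cassette, and a ΔU3 3' LTR closes the cassette. Within the provirus, an SV40 early promoter expresses puromycin N-acetyltransferase for selection of transduced cells, and a separate EF-1α promoter drives strong constitutive expression of CAMTA2. A WPRE downstream of the ORF enhances transcript stability and expression. According to the record, each construct in the collection carries a unique 24-bp barcode; it is not annotated in the feature table, so its location is not stated. The barcode allows the transcription factor to be identified by sequencing in pooled overexpression screens, such as those probing directed differentiation, and the vector can equally be used for individual CAMTA2 overexpression.
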