Addgene plasmid #142569: TFORF0245
Purpose: Lentiviral vector for overexpressing transcription factor ORFs with unique 24-bp barcodes. Barcodes facilitate identification of transcription factors in pooled screens.
Depositing lab: Feng Zhang. Depositing organization: Broad Institute. Publication: A transcription factor atlas of directed differentiation. Joung J, Ma S, Tay T, Geiger-Schuller KR, Kirchgatterer PC, Verdine VK, Guo B, Arias-Garcia MA, Allen WE, Singh A, Kuksenko O, Abudayyeh OO, Gootenberg JS, Fu Z, Macrae RK, Buenrostro JD, Regev A, Zhang F. Cell. 2023 Jan 5;186(1):209-229.e26. doi: 10.1016/j.cell.2022.11.026. PubMed 36608654.
Backbone
  Vector backbone: pLX_TRC317
  Backbone manufacturer: Broad Institute Genetic Perturbation Platform
  Backbone size w/o insert (bp): 8264
  Vector type: Mammalian Expression, Lentiviral
  Selectable markers: Puromycin
Growth in bacteria
  Bacterial resistance: Ampicillin, 100 μg/mL
  Growth temperature: 37°C
  Growth strain: NEB Stable
  Copy number: High Copy
Gene/Insert
  Gene/Insert name: CAMTA2
  Species: H. sapiens (human)
  Insert size (bp): 3695
  Entrez Gene: CAMTA2
  Promoter: EF1a
  Cloning method: Unknown
  Sequencing primers: 5′ GGGTGGAGACTGAAGTTAGGCCAG; 3′ CACATAGCGTAAAAGGAGCAACATAG
Terms and licenses: Academic/Nonprofit Terms; Industry Terms: Not Available to Industry
Depositor comments: NM_001171166,ENST00000381311 . The transcription factor ORF portion of this plasmid was synthesized by Genewiz. Please test multiple small colonies in case of plasmid recombination. To make this collection available in a timely manner, a portion of this collection was not fully sequenced by Addgene. If an Addgene verified full plasmid sequence is not available, please contact us prior to placing an order to request the full sequence.
How to cite: TFORF0245 was a gift from Feng Zhang (Addgene plasmid # 142569 ; http://n2t.net/addgene:142569 ; RRID:Addgene_142569)
