>Addgene plasmid #142569 | TFORF0245 | depositor partial sequence | sequence record 279845 | Insert
ACCGCCACCATGGCCGCTGCCGCCGTCACCCGCGGGACCCCGGGAGAAAACAGCCACCACCTGAAGATCT
TTCTCCCCAAGAAGCTGCTGGAGTGTCTTCCTCGCTGCCCGCTGCTGCCTCCAGAGAGGCTACGGTGGAA
TACAAATGAGGAGATTGCATCCTACCTGATCACCTTTGAGAAGCATGATGAGTGGCTGTCTTGTGCCCCA
AAGACAAGGCCTCAGAATGGCTCCATCATCCTCTACAATCGCAAGAAGGTGAAATATCGGAAGGATGGTT
ACCTCTGGAAGAAGCGGAAGGATGGGAAGACCACCCGAGAGGACCACATGAAGCTGAAGGTCCAGGGCAT
GGAGTGTCTCTATGGCTGCTACGTTCACTCTTCCATCGTCCCCACATTCCATCGGCGCTGCTACTGGCTG
CTCCAGAACCCTGACATCGTCCTTGTGCACTACCTGAACGTCCCAGCCCTGGAGGACTGTGGAAAGGGCT
GCAGCCCCATCTTTTGTTCCATCAGCAGCGACCGTCGAGAGTGGCTGAAGTGGTCCCGGGAGGAGTTGTT
GGGACAGCTGAAGCCCATGTTTCATGGCATCAAGTGGAGCTGCGGGAATGGAACAGAAGAGTTCTCTGTA
GAACACCTGGTGCAGCAGATTTTGGACACCCACCCAACCAAGCCTGCTCCCCGAACCCACGCCTGTCTCT
GCAGTGGGGGGCTTGGTTCTGGGAGCCTTACCCACAAATGCAGCAGCACGAAACACCGCATCATCTCTCC
CAAAGTGGAGCCCCGAGCTTTAACCCTGACCTCTATCCCCCACGCTCACCCCCCAGAGCCTCCTCCACTG
ATAGCCCCACTTCCCCCAGAGCTCCCCAAGGCACACACCTCCCCATCTTCTTCCTCTTCTTCCTCCTCAT
CAGGTTTTGCAGAGCCCCTAGAAATCAGACCTAGCCCTCCCACTTCTCGAGGGGGTTCTTCAAGAGGAGG
CACTGCTATCCTCCTCCTGACAGGACTGGAGCAGCGGGCTGGAGGCTTGACGCCCACCAGGCACTTGGCT
CCACAGGCTGATCCTAGGCCTTCCATGAGTTTGGCAGTGGTTGTAGGCACTGAGCCTTCTGCCCCACCAG
CTCCTCCCAGTCCTGCCTTTGACCCTGATCGTTTTCTCAACAGCCCCCAGAGGGGCCAGACATATGGAGG
GGGGCAGGGAGTAAGCCCAGACTTCCCCGAGGCAGAGGCCGCTCATACCCCCTGTTCTGCCCTAGAGCCT
GCTGCTGCCCTGGAGCCCCAGGCAGCTGCTCGGGGTCCCCCACCACAGTCAGTAGCAGGTGGGAGAAGAG
GAAACTGCTTCTTCATCCAAGATGATGACAGTGGGGAGGAGCTCAAGGGTCACGGGGCTGCCCCACCCAT
ACCTTCACCCCCTCCCTCACCCCCACCCTCACCTGCCCCCTTGGAGCCGTCAAGCAGGGTAGGAAGAGGA
GAGGCCTTGTTTGGAGGACCTGTTGGGGCCAGTGAACTGGAGCCCTTCAGTCTTTCATCATTCCCAGACC
TTATGGGAGAACTCATCAGTGACGAAGCTCCAAGCATCCCTGCTCCGACCCCCCAGCTGTCTCCTGCTCT
TAGCACCATCACAGACTTCTCCCCAGAGTGGTCCTACCCAGAGGGTGGGGTCAAGGTGCTCATCACAGGT
CCTTGGACCGAAGCCGCCGAGCATTACTCCTGTGTCTTTGATCACATCGCAGTGCCAGCCTCACTTGTCC
AGCCTGGTGTCTTACGCTGCTACTGTCCCGCCCATGAGGTAGGGCTGGTGTCTTTGCAGGTGGCAGGGCG
GGAGGGGCCCCTTTCTGCTTCTGTGCTCTTTGAGTATCGAGCCCGCCGATTCCTGTCTCTGCCTAGTACT
CAACTTGACTGGCTGTCACTGGACGACAACCAGTTCCGGATGTCCATACTAGAGCGACTGGAGCAGATGG
AGAAGCGGATGGCAGAGATCGCAGCAGCTGGGCAGGTGCCTTGCCAGGGTCCTGATGCTCCTCCAGTTCA
GGATGAAGGCCAGGGGCCTGGGTTCGAAGCACGGGTAGTGGTCTTGGTAGAAAGCATGATCCCACGCTCC
ACCTGGAAGGGTCCTGAACGTCTGGCCCATGGAAGCCCCTTCCGGGGCATGAGCCTTCTGCACCTGGCTG
CTGCCCAGGGCTATGCCCGCCTCATCGAGACCCTGAGCCAGTGGCGGAGTGTGGAGACTGGAAGCTTGGA
CTTAGAGCAGGAGGTTGACCCGCTCAACGTGGATCATTTCTCTTGCACCCCTCTGATGTGGGCTTGTGCC
CTGGGACACCTGGAAGCTGCTGTGCTCCTTTTCCGTTGGAACCGACAGGCACTGAGCATTCCCGACTCTC
TGGGCCGTCTGCCATTGTCTGTGGCTCATTCCCGGGGTCATGTGCGCCTTGCCCGCTGCCTTGAGGAACT
ACAGAGACAGGAGCCTTCGGTGGAGCCCCCATTTGCCCTATCGCCACCCTCCTCCAGCCCAGACACTGGT
CTGAGCAGCGTCTCCTCGCCCTCGGAGCTGTCGGATGGCACCTTTTCCGTCACGTCAGCCTATTCTAGTG
CCCCAGATGGCAGTCCCCCCCCTGCACCTCTGCCAGCCTCTGAGATGACTATGGAGGACATGGCCCCAGG
CCAGCTTTCCTCTGGTGTCCCAGAAGCCCCCCTACTCCTCATGGACTATGAGGCTACCAACTCCAAGGGG
CCCCTCTCCTCCCTTCCTGCCCTCCCACCAGCTTCAGATGATGGGGCTGCTCCAGAGGACGCTGACAGCC
CACAGGCTGTGGATGTGATCCCGGTGGACATGATCTCACTAGCCAAGCAGATCATCGAAGCCACACCGGA
GCGGATTAAACGAGAGGACTTCGTGGGGCTGCCCGAGGCTGGAGCCTCAATGCGGGAGCGGACAGGGGCT
GTGGGGCTCAGTGAGACCATGTCCTGGCTGGCCAGCTACCTGGAGAATGTGGACCATTTCCCCAGCTCAA
CCCCTCCCAGCGAACTGCCCTTTGAGCGAGGTCGCCTGGCTGTCCCTTCAGCACCCTCCTGGGCAGAGTT
TCTCTCTGCATCCACCAGTGGCAAGATGGAAAGTGATTTTGCCCTGCTGACACTATCAGATCACGAGCAG
CGGGAACTGTATGAGGCTGCCCGAGTCATCCAGACGGCCTTCCGAAAGTACAAGGGCCGGCGGCTGAAGG
AGCAGCAGGAGGTAGCAGCAGCTGTAATCCAGCGCTGTTACCGGAAGTACAAGCAGTTTGCACTCTATAA
GAAGATGACCCAGGCGGCCATCCTGATCCAGAGCAAGTTCCGAAGCTACTATGAACAGAAGCGATTTCAG
CAGAGCCGCCGAGCGGCTGTGCTCATCCAGCAGCACTACCGCTCCTACCGCCGCAGGCCCGGCCCTCCCC
ACCGGACTTCGGCCACCCTGCCTGCCCGCAACAAAGGCTCCTTTCTCACCAAGAAGCAGGACCAGGCAGC
CCGGAAGATCATGAGATTCCTGCGGCGCTGCCGACACAGGATGAGGGAACTGAAGCAGAACCAGGAGCTG
GAAGGGCTTCCCCAGCCGGGACTGGCCACATAGTAATGAACTAGTCCGTAACTTGAAAGTATTTCGATTT
CTTGGCTTTATATATCTTGTGGAAAGGACGATGAGCAACCGGCAACCTATTGCAT
