>Addgene plasmid #142569 | TFORF0245 | depositor partial sequence | sequence record 279846 | Barcode
TGAGCAACCGGCAACCTATTGCAT
